>Addgene plasmid #19030 | pKS-DTA miR-106b~25 | depositor full sequence | sequence record 8921 | Author sequence
CTAAATTGTAAGCGTTAATATTTTGTTAAAATTCGCGTTAAATTTTTGTTAAATCAGCTCATTTTTTAAC
CAATAGGCCGAAATCGGCAAAATCCCTTATAAATCAAAAGAATAGACCGAGATAGGGT
[37 nt withheld, positions 129-165]
AAAGAACGTGGACTCCAACGTCAAAGG
[49 nt withheld, positions 193-241]
T
[91 nt withheld, positions 243-333]
G
[124 nt withheld, positions 335-458]
CCCATTCGCCATTCAGGCTGCGCAACTGTTGGGAAGGGCGATCGGTGCGGGCCTCTTCGCTATTACGCCA
GCTGGCGAAAGGGGGATGTGCTGCAAGGCGATTAAGTTGGGTAACGCCAGGGTTTTCCCAGTCACGACGT
TGTAAAACGACGGCCAGTGAGCGCGCGTAATACGACTCACTATAGGGCGAATTGGAGCTCCACCGCGGTG
GCGGCCGCTCTAGAGGCCGCAATGGCCTTAATTAAGTTTAAACGGCCGACTTGGCCGGCCGGCCTCTAGA
TGCATGCTCGAGGTCGAGCCCCAGCTGGTTCTTTCCGCCTCAGAAGCCATAGAGCCCACCGCATCCCCAG
CATGCCTGCTATTGTCTTCCCAATCCTCCCCCTTGCTGTCCTGCCCCACCCCACCCCCCAGAATAGAATG
ACACCTACTCAGACAATGCGATGCAATTTCCTCATTTTATTAGGAAAGGACAGTGGGAGTGGCACCTTCC
AGGGTCAAGGAAGGCACGGGGGAGGGGCAAACAACAGATGGCTGGCAACTAGAAGGCACAGTCGAGGCTG
ATCAGCGAGCTCTAGGATCTGCATTCCACCACTGCTCCCATTCATCAGTTCCATAGGTTGGAATCTAAAA
TACACAAACAATTAGAATCAGTAGTTTAACACATTATACACTTAAAAATTTTATATTTACCTTAGAGCTT
TAAATCTCTGTAGGTAGTTTGTCCAATTATGTCACACCACAGAAGTAAGGTTCCTTCACAAAGAGATCGC
CTGACACGATTTCCTGCACAGGCTTGAGCCATATACTCATACATCGCATCTTGGCCACGTTTTCCACGGG
TTTCAAAATTAATCTCAAGTTCTACGCTTAACGCTTTCGCCTGTTCCCAGTTATTAATATATTCAACGCT
AGAACTCCCCTCAGCGAAGGGAAGGCTGAGCACTACACGCGAAGCACCATCACCGAACCTTTTGATAAAC
TCTTCCGTTCCGACTTGCTCCATCAACGGTTCAGTGAGACTTAAACCTAACTCTTTCTTAATAGTTTCGG
CATTATCCACTTTTAGTGCGAGAACCTTCGTCAGTCCTGGATACGTCACTTTGACCACGCCTCCAGCTTT
TCCAGAGAGCGGGTTTTCATTATCTACAGAGTATCCCGCAGCGTCGTATTTATTGTCGGTACTATAAAAC
CCTTTCCAATCATCGTCATAATTTCCTTGTGTACCAGATTTTGGCTTTTGTATACCTTTTTGAATGGAAT
CTACATAACCAGGTTTAGTCCCGTGGTACGAAGAAAAGTTTTCCATACAAAAGATTAGAAGAATAACAAC
ATCATCAGGATCCATGGCGAGGACCTGCAGGTCGAAAGGCCCGGAGATGAGGAAGAGGAGAACAGCGCGG
CAGACGTGCGCTTTTGAAGCGTGCAGAATGCCGGGCCTCCGGAGGACCTTCGGGCGCCCGCCCCGCCCCT
GAGCCCGCCCCTGAGCCCGCCCCCGGACCCACCCCTTCCCAGCCTCTGAGCCCAGAAAGCGAAGGAGCAA
AGCTGCTATTGGCCGCTGCCCCAAAGGCCTACCCGCTTCCATTGCTCAGCGGTGCTGTCCATCTGACGAG
ACTAGTGAGACGTGCTACTTCCATTTGTCACGTCCTNACGACGCGAGCTGCGGGGCGGGGGGGAACTTCC
TGACTAGGGGAGGAGNAGAAGGTGGCGCGAAGGGGCCACCAAAGAACGGAGCCGGTTGGCGCCTACCGGT
GGATGTGGAATGTGTGCGAGGCCANAGGCCACTTGTGTAGCGCCAAGTGCCAGCGGGGCTGCTAAGCGCA
TGCTCAGACTGCCTTGGAAAAGCGCCTCCCCTACCCGGTAGAATTCGATATCAAGCTTAAGAGCATGTGA
GTTTAGGGGATATGAGTCCTGCAGCTGGTTATGAAATTATAGGAAGAAAGATTGGGAGAGAGGTTTACCT
AGAATTTTTTTATATTTGCTCTTAGTCAGAAAATCGGGAGGTGATTTAATTGAAGTTTTTTTCTGGTTCT
ATTGGGAGGAGGATAAGAAGAACTCAGCTTCCTTCCTGAAGTCATCTAGGTTGGGATGACTGAATCTTAC
CATCAAATGGGCATCTTCTGGGGTGGTGGTCAGTTGGGTCAGGTCTGCCTCGCTTTTCTCCTTGTCTCAT
GTGCTCTGTGTCATGCCCTCCCCCACACCTCCCAATCTCCTAGAGTGACCAAGTTCCTGTGGGAAACATC
CCTCGTAGCATCACAGTGGTTCTAGAAGGTGAGAACACAAGAATTGCCCAGCCTGGTGACCATGTCAGCG
TCACTGGCATCTTCTTGCCAGTCCTGCGCACAGGGTTCCAACAGATGGCACAGGTGAGGGCGTTTTGAAT
GAGGAAATAGCTGCCTTGCCTCCTCATCCACCCACTCACTCTTCACACCCTTAGAAAATGAAAATCAGTG
AGGTGGAACTTGTGGATAAAAAATTCTCAGGGACTCTGGTGATGGGGACTTTAAAGGGAACTCTTGTGTC
CAGGGCTTACTCTCAGAAACTTACCTGGAAGCCCACTGGATTGTGAAGATGACAAAGAGTGACGATGATG
TCTCTGGGGCCGGAGAGCTGAGCTCAGAGGAGCTGAAGCAGATTGCAGGTGAGGGACCACGAGCTCAAGT
TGAGAGTTGAGCTCCATCCTAGATTTTGTCCTGAAGGAAATGCTATGGCTTAATTTTTTGCAGAGGAGGA
TTTCTATGAGAAGCTGGCCGCTTCTATTGCTCCGGAGATCTATGGACATGAAGATGTGAAGAAGGCGCTG
CTGCTGCTTCTGGTGGGTGGTGTGGACCAGTCTCCTCAAGGCATGAAGATCAGAGGTAAGAAGGACAAGA
GACTTAGGAGGGAGGGTAAAAAAACATCCCACGAGAGTCTGTAAATGACAAGAGTTGATGATTTACCTTA
GTGGTTGTTGTGTCTTAGAAGTAGTCTGGACTTTAAGAAGGGACCAGGTCTCAAGTGCTCTTCTCTGTTG
GTGGACAACTTGGGTAAAGAGTATCACTCAGGCTTCCTTCTCATTTGCCAGGAAACATCCACATCTGCCT
TATGGGAGACCCTGGTGTGGCCAAATCTCAGCTCCTATCTTACATCGACCGTCTGGCACCGCGAAGTGAG
TGTGAACAGGGATGAGGCTTGGTGTTTGGTTGATAAACACTAAGGCCTCTGGAAGGCCTGGGGAAAGCGG
TTCCTTTCTTCAGCAGTTTGCTCTTTATCTTTGCAGGTCAGTACACAACAGGCCGTGGCTCCTCTGGTGT
AGGGCTCACAGCAGCTGTGTTGAGAGACTCTGTGAGTGGAGAACTGACTTTAGAGGGCGGTGCCCTGGTG
CTGGCTGACCAGGGCGTGTGCTGCATTGATGAGTTTGACAAGATGGCCGAGGCTGACCGCACAGCCATCC
ATGAGGTTATGGAGCAGCAGACCATCTCCATCGCCAAGGCGGGGATTCTCACCACGCTCAATGCCCGATG
CTCCATCCTGGCTGCGGCCAATCCTGCCTACGGCCGATATAATCCCCGCCGCAGTCTGGAGCAGAACGTC
CAGCTTCCGGCTGCTCTGCTTTCTCGATTCGACCTCCTCTGGCTGATTCAAGACCGGCCCGACAGAGACA
ATGACCTCCGGTGAATGAAGTAGATGACACCCATAGAGACAGCCCATTTTAGTGACTTTGGGGCAGGGAG
GTAAAATCAGAAAGCCACTCAACTTGTCTGTGTGCAGACACCTTAAACACCTTTCCTTGTTTGCAGTTCA
TATGGAGATAGGTTGGAGCTAAGATCTTGAGGGTTTTCTGGGAGGCCTGTCTGCCATGCTTTGGAGAAGA
GGTGGTGCTAAAAGGGGATACTGAGTCAAGATTCTCAGGGTGTTAGAGCTCTAAAGACTGACGCCCGTCT
TCTCTCCAGGTTGGCCCAGCACATCACCTATGTCCACCAGCACAGCCGGCAGCCCCCTGCCCAATTTGAA
CCTTTGGACATGAAACTTATGAGGTAGGAGGGGTGGAGATGGGTATGTCTGGGGAGAGTACTGGTCTGTG
GCATTGTCTTATGCCAAGTGTGTCTGGAAAGCATTGAGTCTTGAAAGGACTCATCTGCTTATCTATTTCA
GCCTCAAAAGTAGCTGAGCCTGGGTCTCTCTGTAGCCAAGGGATCATCAGAAACTTTTTTTCTGTTTTGG
GATGACAGAGCAGCAGGCCTTATATAATCCTAGCTACTCTGAAACCTGAGTCATTTTGGGGATGTCTCCA
AAAACTACTTCCCTCCTGTATATAAAGGAACCTCTCTCACTCTCTAAATCCTGTCCGAGGCAGGTCTAGC
TTTTTGGCCATAAGTGCTTCCATGGCACAGATGACTCGGGTTTCTAAACTGGTTTTCACATGGTCTCTGA
AGTCTGTCAAGGGGTTAAGTTAAATCCTCCCACTACAGGTGCTTTGGTAAATGTCATTCTCCTGAAAAGT
TGGAAGTTACTTGAAGTGTCCTGGCAGCCCTGTTTTGGAGAAATCCCTCACTGTCCACGTCAGCATAGAA
TATTAAGTGGGGAATCTCATAAAGCCTGCCTGCTTTCCCGCTTTCCCATGAACCTTGTTTCCCACAGACG
GTACATAGCCATGTGCCACGAGAGACAGCCCACAGTGCCTGAATCTCTGGCTGACTACATCACCGCAGCA
TATGTGGAGATGAGGCGAGAGGCCCGGGCCAGTAAGGATGCCACCTATACTTCTGCCCGGACCCTGCTGG
CCATTCTCCGACTTTCCACTGCTCTGGTGAGTGGTGGGTCCCTGTCAGCTGGAAAGCTGACCCCTGCCTG
CCACCTCACCTAATGACCCTCAAGCCGCCTCCTTCCCTCCTACCAGGTCGAGCTTGATATCGAATTCCGA
AGTTCCTATTCTCTAGAAAGTATAGGAACTTCAGGTCTGAAGAGGAGTTTACGTCCAGCCAAGCTAGCTT
GGCTGCAGGTCGTCGAAATTCTACCGGGTAGGGGAGGCGCTTTTCCCAAGGCAGTCTGGAGCATGCGCTT
TAGCAGCCCCGCTGGGCACTTGGCGCTACACAAGTGGCCTCTGGCCTCGCACACATTCCACATCCACCGG
TAGGCGCCAACCGGCTCCGTTCTTTGGTGGCCCCTTCGCGCCACCTTCTACTCCTCCCCTAGTCAGGAAG
TTCCCCCCCGCCCCGCAGCTCGCGTCGTGCAGGACGTGACAAATGGAAGTAGCACGTCTCACTAGTCTCG
TGCAGATGGACAGCACCGCTGAGCAATGGAAGCGGGTAGGCCTTTGGGGCAGCGGCCAATAGCAGCTTTG
CTCCTTCGCTTTCTGGGCTCAGAGGCTGGGAAGGGGTGGGTCCGGGGGCGGGCTCAGGGGCGGGCTCAGG
GGCGGGGCGGGCGCCCGAAGGTCCTCCGGAGGCCCGGCATTCTGCACGCTTCAAAAGCGCACGTCTGCCG
CGCTGTTCTCCTCTTCCTCATCTCCGGGCCTTTCGACCTGCAGCCTGTTGACAATTAATCATCGGCATAG
TATATCGGCATAGTATAATACGACAAGGTGAGGAACTAAACCATGGGATCGGCCATTGAACAAGATGGAT
TGCACGCAGGTTCTCCGGCCGCTTGGGTGGAGAGGCTATTCGGCTATGACTGGGCACAACAGACAATCGG
CTGCTCTGATGCCGCCGTGTTCCGGCTGTCAGCGCAGGGGCGCCCGGTTCTTTTTGTCAAGACCGACCTG
TCCGGTGCCCTGAATGAACTGCAGGACGAGGCAGCGCGGCTATCGTGGCTGGCCACGACGGGCGTTCCTT
GCGCAGCTGTGCTCGACGTTGTCACTGAAGCGGGAAGGGACTGGCTGCTATTGGGCGAAGTGCCGGGGCA
GGATCTCCTGTCATCTCACCTTGCTCCTGCCGAGAAAGTATCCATCATGGCTGATGCAATGCGGCGGCTG
CATACGCTTGATCCGGCTACCTGCCCATTCGACCACCAAGCGAAACATCGCATCGAGCGAGCACGTACTC
GGATGGAAGCCGGTCTTGTCGATCAGGATGATCTGGACGAAGAGCATCAGGGGCTCGCGCCAGCCGAACT
GTTCGCCAGGCTCAAGGCGCGCATGCCCGACGGCGATGATCTCGTCGTGACCCATGGCGATGCCTGCTTG
CCGAATATCATGGTGGAAAATGGCCGCTTTTCTGGATTCATCGACTGTGGCCGGCTGGGTGTGGCGGACC
GCTATCAGGACATAGCGTTGGCTACCCGTGATATTGCTGAAGAGCTTGGCGGCGAATGGGCTGACCGCTT
CCTCGTGCTTTACGGTATCGCCGCTCCCGATTCGCAGCGCATCGCCTTCTATCGCCTTCTTGACGAGTTC
TTCTGAGGGGATCAATTCTCTAGAGCTCGCTGATCAGCCTCGACTGTGCCTTCTAGTTGCCAGCCATCTG
TTGTTTGCCCCTCCCCCGTGCCTTCCTTGACCCTGGAAGGTGCCACTCCCACTGTCCTTTCCTAATAAAA
TGAGGAAATTGCATCGCATTGTCTGAGTAGGTGTCATTCTATTCTGGGGGGTGGGGTGGGGCAGGACAGC
AAGGGGGAGGATTGGGAAGACAATAGCAGGCATGCTGGGGATGCGGTGGGCTCTATGGCTTCTGAGGCGG
AAAGAACCAGCTGGGGCTCGACTAGAGCTTGCGGAACCCTTCGAAGTTCCTATTCTCTAGAAAGTATAGG
AACTTCATCAGTCTCGACCCAACACTGCAGATGTGGGGGGGCAGGGAGGAGTCCCCATTTTTGTTCAATG
AGTAGGCAAATGTGGCTTGCCCAGGCTTGAAGCTGGAGCAAAGAAAGATCCTTGACTTCATTCCCCTCCT
CCCCTCCTATCCCAATCTTTTCTATGCCTTCCCCTTAGGCTCGACTTCGGATGGTAGACATTGTGGAGAA
GGAAGATGTAAATGAAGCCATAAGGTTGATGGAGATGTCGAAGGACTCCCTTCTAGGTGAAAAGGGACAG
ACAGCTAGGTGAGGATTTTAATGAAGAGTGAGACTGGACCACTGGGCTTATTGACCTGGCTTGCCCTCAG
GGTTTTGATGCTGATTGCTGCTACTGTTTGTGGCCTTGCACCTTCACCTTTTCCATCCTTGTCTTTTAGG
ACCCAGAGGCCAGCAGATGTGATATTTGCCACCATCCGTGAATTGGTGTCACGGGGGCGGAGTGTCCACT
TTTCTGAGGCTGAACAGCGCTGCATATCTCGTGGCTTCACACCAGCCCAGTTCCAGGCAGCTCTGGATGA
ATATGAGGAGCTAAATGTCTGGCAGGTTAATACTTCTCGGACACGGATCACCTTTGTCTGATAGCCAGTT
TTTACACCCTCCTGCCTACACCAGAGGGCATGCTGAATGCCCCCTCAAGAAAAAATCTCATTCTCCCATG
CTGCACTTTTTTATTCTGCCAATAAAGTGTTTTGATTGCCTCTTGCTTGTTAATAACTCTGTAGAGTTTT
TAGTATGCTCTCTCCTCCCCTAGTCTCTAGTACTGACCCTTACTATGTGCTAGTCAATCTGGGAGATAGA
AGGCCTTGGGACCACTGTTTCTTGAGATGCTTCCAATTATGGACATTTCGTTTGTTAGACCCCCACATCT
AGACGTGATGACACCAGGATGTGAAGGGCAGAAAGTTGCGCCTAGCACAAGGTATGACTTAAGTGGAAGG
CCTAAGGATGAGGTACATATCACCCTCCTAGGTACCTTCAGGATATAGAAAAACAAGGACTTGAGATAAC
CACAATTACAAAGATGGAATTCAGCTTCCCTCCCCTTCCTATTTGAGAAACATTTGCAGTGAAATTAAAT
TAGCCTGGGAAAGCAATCTTTCTGTGGAGCTGTGACATGAATTGATCACAGAGCACAAAAACTGGAAGCA
AGCAGGTCGTCCTATCACATTTTGTCTACTTCAACAAGGGGTCACCTCGAGTCATTAAAAGGTGGGTAGG
TGGTCAAAAAATGTGGATTAATGGGTGAAGCTTCCTTAAGAGTCCATGTTGAGAAACCAGTGTGGTGCCT
GAGAGGACAAAGCCACTGGAAGGGCTGCTAAGGGGCTGCTCTTTTATTAATGAGTTTCTCTAAAGGGAAT
GTGGTACTCAGGTCCATGGAACAGCTGTCTGAGCCCCACACACCATCCCTTCCAGAACCATCATCAGAAA
AACAGTCCCCGCATTCGCCGGCCAATGCCTTGTCGGTCGTAGAGGACGTTGAACTTGTTCACAAACTGGT
TCATTGTGTTGCACGTTTTGGTGATGGTGCCGAGGTAGGCCATGAGCCCCACGTCATTGCATTGCTGGGA
GGGAACACAAAGAACCAGTTCCCCAGGGGTCCCTCGTATTAGCCAGTGACACTTGAGTTTCACCTCCTAC
CTGTGAGGTGGTGTGAGCCCCACCTCCCCATCAAAGGTGTCAACACTCACATCATAAAAGTCTGTCTTGA
ACTTGTCAGTGCTGAGAACTGGAAGACAGTGACATAGGGCATAGGCCTCCCGCAGGATCTCATGGTTGAA
GGGAACCTCTCCTAAGGACACAAGGAGGCTGCACTGATGTGGATGCTGTCACTTTTCCAGGAGAGGAAAA
ATGTTTCAAAGTGACAGGCACCTCTCCTACCTGCTTCAGAGGCCTTGACATATTCTAAAATGAGCTTCAC
ACGGCTGTGCAGCATCTTGATGGCACTATGCTGAGCTATCAGGTGTTCAGCCACTGCAGGGGAATGGGGC
AAATGAAGGGCGGCCTGTGGCCACACCCAACCCCTACCTCCAAAGACTGAATTCCCCTCCCTTACCAGTG
GAGTTCTCCCCACTGCCTGTTGCTGTCATCCGGGCCACGTGGTCTACACCGATCCGTTCAGCTTCCTCAG
TGGCCAGAGTGTAAGTGAGCTCAGCAAACAGCATTGTGGCCTGCAGAGTAAAGAGTTCTCAGATAGGGAG
AGTCAGGAAACAGACCTAGGCCTAGGCAGATGGCTCAGCAGGTAGAGTACTTGCTGCACAACTGAGGATC
TCAATTTAGAGCCTCGGAACCCACATTAAGTGAGATGTGACAGCATGTGACTGTAATCCTGGAACCCCTA
CAGCAAGATGGGAAGTGGAGACACAATTCCCAGAAGCTCACAGGCCAACCTGCCTGGCAAACAAGTGAGT
CTGTCCCAAGGTAGAAAGCTAGGATGGACACCCAGGGTTGTCCTATGCCTGCACACGGCATGCAGGAAAC
AGGCTAGGGCCCGGTACCCAGCTTTTGTTCCCTTTAGTGAGGGTTAATTGCGCGCTTGGCGTAATCATGG
TCATAGCTGTTTCCTGTGTGAAATTGTTATCCGCTCACAATTCCACACAACATACGAGCCGGAAGCATAA
AGTGTAAAGCCTGGGGTGCCTAATGAGTGAGCTAACTCACATTAATTGCGTTGCGCTCACTGCCCGCTTT
CCAGTCGGGAAACCTGTCGTGCCAGCTGCATTAATGAATCGGCCAACGCGCGGGGAGAGGCGGTTTGCGT
ATTGGGCGCTCTTCCGCTTCCTCGCTCACTGACTCGCTGCGCTCGGTCGTTCGGCTGCGGCGAGCGGTAT
CAGCTCACTCAAAGGCGGTAATACGGTTATCCACAGAATCAGGGGATAACGCAGGAAAGAACATGTGAGC
AAAAGGCCAGCAAAAGGCCAGGAACCGTAAAAAGGCCGCGTTGCTGGCGTTTTTCCATAGGCTCCGCCCC
CCTGACGAGCATCACAAAAATCGACGCTCAAGTCAGAGGTGGCGAAACCCGACAGGACTATAAAGATACC
AGGCGTTTCCCCCTGGAAGCTCCCTCGTGCGCTCTCCTGTTCCGACCCTGCCGCTTACCGGATACCTGTC
CGCCTTTCTCCCTTCGGGAAGCGTGGCGCTTTCTCATAGCTCACGCTGTAGGTATCTCAGTTCGGTGTAG
GTCGTTCGCTCCAAGCTGGGCTGTGTGCACGAACCCCCCGTTCAGCCCGACCGCTGCGCCTTATCCGGTA
ACTATCGTCTTGAGTCCAACCCGGTAAGACACGACTTATCGCCACTGGCAGCAGCCACTGGTAACAGGAT
TAGCAGAGCGAGGTATGTAGGCGGTGCTACAGAGTTCTTGAAGTGGTGGCCTAACTACGGCTACACTAGA
AGGACAGTATTTGGTATCTGCGCTCTGCTGAAGCCAGTTACCTTCGGAAAAAGAGTTGGTAGCTCTTGAT
CCGGCAAACAAACCACCGCTGGTAGCGGTGGTTTTTTTGTTTGCAAGCAGCAGATTACGCGCAGAAAAAA
AGGATCTCAAGAAGATCCTTTGATCTTTTCTACGGGGTCTGACGCTCAGTGGAACGAAAACTCACGTTAA
GGGATTTTGGTCATGAGATTATCAAAAAGGATCTTCACCTAGATCCTTTTAAATTAAAAATGAAGTTTTA
AATCAATCTAAAGTATATATGAGTAAACTTGGTCTGACAGTTACCAATGCTTAATCAGTGAGGCACCTAT
CTCAGCGATCTGTCTATTTCGTTCATCCATAGTTGCCTGACTCCCCGTCGTGTAGATAACTACGATACGG
GAGGGCTTACCATCTGGCCCCAGTGCTGCAATGATACCGCGAGACCCACGCTCACCGGCTCCAGATTTAT
CAGCAATAAACCAGCCAGCCGGAAGGGCCGAGCGCAGAAGTGGTCCTGCAACTTTATCCGCCTCCATCCA
GTCTATTAATTGTTGCCGGGAAGCTAGAGTAAGTAGTTCGCCAGTTAATAGTTTGCGCAACGTTGTTGCC
ATTGCTACAGGCATCGTGGTGTCACGCTCGTCGTTTGGTATGGCTTCATTCAGCTCCGGTTCCCAACGAT
CAAGGCGAGTTACATGATCCCCCATGTTGTGCAAAAAAGCGGTTAGCTCCTTCGGTCCTCCGATCGTTGT
CAGAAGTAAGTTGGCCGCAGTGTTATCACTCATGGTTATGGCAGCACTGCATAATTCTCTTACTGTCATG
CCATCCGTAAGATGCTTTTCTGTGACTGGTGAGTACTCAACCAAGTCATTCTGAGAATAGTGTATGCGGC
GACCGAGTTGCTCTTGCCCGGCGTCAATACGGGATAATACCGCGCCACATAGCAGAACTTTAAAAGTGCT
CATCATTGGAAAACGTTCTTCGGGGCGAAAACTCTCAAGGATCTTACCGCTGTTGAGATCCAGTTCGATG
TAACCCACTCGTGCACCCAACTGATCTTCAGCATCTTTTACTTTCACCAGCGTTTCTGGGTGAGCAAAAA
CAGGAAGGCAAAATGCCGCAAAAAAGGGAATAAGGGCGACACGGAAATGTTGAATACTCATACTCTTCCT
TTTTCAATATTATTGAAGCATTTATCAGGGTTATTGTCTCATGAGCGGATACATATTTGAATGTATTTAG
AAAAATAAACAAATAGGGGTTCCGCGCACATTTCCCCGAAAAGTGCCAC
Features (pLannotate 1.2.2; 33 found; start..end, strand, type, name):
     30..458     -  rep_origin     f1 ori (sequence partly withheld): f1 bacteriophage origin of replication; arrow indicates direction of (+) strand synthesis
    463..618     -  CDS            lacZα (fragment): LacZα fragment of β-galactosidase; lacZ fragment
    626..644     +  promoter       T7 promoter: promoter for bacteriophage T7 RNA polymerase
    653..682     +  misc_feature   MCS (fragment): pBluescript multiple cloning site
    760..781     -  promoter       SV40 promoter (fragment): SV40 enhancer and early promoter
    785..1009    -  polyA_signal   bGH poly(A) signal: bovine growth hormone polyadenylation signal
   1083..1148    -  intron         small t intron: SV40 (simian virus 40) small t antigen intron
   1150..1222    -  CDS            small t antigen (fragment): SV40 (simian virus 40) small t antigen
   1225..1794    -  CDS            DTA: diphteria toxin Fragment A; Corynebacterium diphtheriae tox
   1821..2314    -  promoter       PGK promoter: mouse phosphoglycerate kinase 1 promoter
   2319..2337    +  misc_feature   MCS (fragment): pBluescript multiple cloning site
   2672..2821    +  CDS            Mcm7 (fragment): MCM7_MOUSE - Also known as Cdc47, Mcmd7. Experimental evidence at protein level: Swiss-Prot protein existence level 1. Acts as component of the MCM2-7 complex (MCM complex) which is the putative replicative helicase essential for 'once per cell cycle' DNA replication initiation and elongation in eukaryotic cells. The active ATPase sites in the MCM2-7 ring are formed through the interaction surfaces of two neighboring subunits such that a critical structure of a conserved arginine finger motif is provided in trans relative to the ATP-binding site of the Walker A box of the adjacent subunit. The
   2982..4472    +  CDS            Mcm7 (fragment): MCM7_MOUSE - Also known as Cdc47, Mcmd7. Experimental evidence at protein level: Swiss-Prot protein existence level 1. Acts as component of the MCM2-7 complex (MCM complex) which is the putative replicative helicase essential for 'once per cell cycle' DNA replication initiation and elongation in eukaryotic cells. The active ATPase sites in the MCM2-7 ring are formed through the interaction surfaces of two neighboring subunits such that a critical structure of a conserved arginine finger motif is provided in trans relative to the ATP-binding site of the Walker A box of the adjacent subunit. The
   5053..5244    +  CDS            Mcm7 (fragment): MCM7_MOUSE - Also known as Cdc47, Mcmd7. Experimental evidence at protein level: Swiss-Prot protein existence level 1. Acts as component of the MCM2-7 complex (MCM complex) which is the putative replicative helicase essential for 'once per cell cycle' DNA replication initiation and elongation in eukaryotic cells. The active ATPase sites in the MCM2-7 ring are formed through the interaction surfaces of two neighboring subunits such that a critical structure of a conserved arginine finger motif is provided in trans relative to the ATP-binding site of the Walker A box of the adjacent subunit. The
   5339..5356    -  misc_feature   MCS (fragment): pBluescript multiple cloning site
   5357..5390    +  protein_bind   FRT (minimal): supports FLP-mediated excision but not integration (Turan and Bode, 2011) FLP recombinase from the Saccharomyces cerevisiae 2μ plasmid
   5454..5953    +  promoter       PGK promoter: mouse phosphoglycerate kinase 1 promoter
   5965..6012    +  promoter       EM7 promoter: synthetic bacterial promoter&nbsp
   6031..6834    +  CDS            NeoR/KanR: aminoglycoside phosphotransferase from Tn5; aph(3')-II (or nptII); confers resistance to neomycin, kanamycin, and G418 (Geneticin®)
   6872..7096    +  polyA_signal   bGH poly(A) signal: bovine growth hormone polyadenylation signal
   7100..7121    +  promoter       SV40 promoter (fragment): SV40 enhancer and early promoter
   7151..7184    +  protein_bind   FRT (minimal): supports FLP-mediated excision but not integration (Turan and Bode, 2011) FLP recombinase from the Saccharomyces cerevisiae 2μ plasmid
   7246..7467    +  CDS            MCM7 (fragment): MCM7_HUMAN - Also known as CDC47, MCM2. Experimental evidence at protein level: Swiss-Prot protein existence level 1. Acts as component of the MCM2-7 complex (MCM complex) which is the putative replicative helicase essential for 'once per cell cycle' DNA replication initiation and elongation in eukaryotic cells. The active ATPase sites in the MCM2-7 ring are formed through the interaction surfaces of two neighboring subunits such that a critical structure of a conserved arginine finger motif is provided in trans relative to the ATP-binding site of the Walker A box of the adjacent subunit. The
   7596..7796    +  CDS            Mcm7 (fragment): MCM7_MOUSE - Also known as Cdc47, Mcmd7. Experimental evidence at protein level: Swiss-Prot protein existence level 1. Acts as component of the MCM2-7 complex (MCM complex) which is the putative replicative helicase essential for 'once per cell cycle' DNA replication initiation and elongation in eukaryotic cells. The active ATPase sites in the MCM2-7 ring are formed through the interaction surfaces of two neighboring subunits such that a critical structure of a conserved arginine finger motif is provided in trans relative to the ATP-binding site of the Walker A box of the adjacent subunit. The
   8645..9391    -  CDS            Cops6 (fragment): CSN6_MOUSE - Also known as Csn6. Experimental evidence at protein level: Swiss-Prot protein existence level 1. Component of the COP9 signalosome complex (CSN), a complex involved in various cellular and developmental processes (By similarity). The CSN complex is an essential regulator of the ubiquitin (Ubl) conjugation pathway by mediating the deneddylation of the cullin subunits of SCF-type E3 ligase complexes, leading to decrease the Ubl ligase activity of SCF-type complexes such as SCF, CSA or DDB2 (By similarity). The complex is also involved in phosphorylation of p53/TP53, c-jun/JUN, Ikap
   9729..9747    -  promoter       T3 promoter: promoter for bacteriophage T3 RNA polymerase
   9790..9812    -  protein_bind   lac operator (fragment): The lac repressor binds to the lac operator to inhibit transcription in E. coli. This inhibition can be relieved by adding lactose or isopropyl-β-D-thiogalactopyranoside (IPTG). lac repressor encoded by lacI
   9816..9846    -  promoter       lac promoter: promoter for the E. coli lac operon
   9861..9882    -  protein_bind   CAP binding site: CAP binding activates transcription in the presence of cAMP. E. coli catabolite activator protein
   9895..9987    -  CDS            lacI (fragment): lac repressor; lacI; The lac repressor binds to the lac operator to inhibit transcription in E. coli. This inhibition can be relieved by adding lactose or isopropyl-β-D-thiogalactopyranoside (IPTG).
  10170..10758   -  rep_origin     ori: high-copy-number ColE1/pMB1/pBR322/pUC origin of replication
  10929..11789   -  CDS            AmpR: β-lactamase; bla; confers resistance to ampicillin, carbenicillin, and related antibiotics
  11790..11894   -  promoter       AmpR promoter: bla
