[The description below was written by a language model from this plasmid's Addgene catalogue record and pLannotate feature annotations shown in this document.]
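Description:
pKS-DTA miR-106b~25 is a mouse gene-targeting vector built on the pBluescript-derived pKS-DTA backbone and designed for homologous recombination at the miR-106b~25 microRNA cluster locus. It is propagated in E. coli through a high-copy ColE1/pUC-type origin with ampicillin resistance. It retains the usual pBluescript elements: an f1 origin, lacZα and lac promoter remnants, and flanking T7 and T3 promoters that serve as sequencing primer sites. The catalogue lists the insert as about 7.4 kb of mouse genomic sequence. It gives the insert name as "microRNA 106a-25", whereas the plasmid name and the Mir25 gene link point to the 106b~25 cluster.

The feature table shows two blocks of mouse genomic DNA acting as homology arms. The upstream arm contains several Mcm7 coding fragments. The downstream arm contains further Mcm7 exons and part of the neighbouring Cops6 gene. This fits the known position of the cluster within an Mcm7 intron, although the miRNAs themselves are not annotated. Between the arms is a positive selection cassette in which tandem PGK and EM7 promoters drive NeoR/KanR, followed by a bGH polyadenylation signal. This gives G418 resistance in mammalian cells and kanamycin resistance in bacteria. Minimal FRT sites flank the cassette, so FLP recombinase can excise it after targeting.

Outside the homology region, a PGK promoter drives diphtheria toxin fragment A, followed by SV40 small t intron sequences and a bGH poly(A) signal. This provides negative selection, because cells that integrate the vector randomly tend to retain the DTA cassette and are killed, which enriches for correctly recombined clones. The associated publication title concerns targeted deletion of the miR-17~92 family of clusters, which indicates the construct was used to generate a miR-106b~25 knockout allele in mice.
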