Addgene plasmid #19030: pKS-DTA miR-106b~25
Depositing lab: Tyler Jacks. Depositing organization: Massachusetts Institute of Technology. Publication: Targeted deletion reveals essential and overlapping functions of the miR-17 through 92 family of miRNA clusters. Ventura A, Young AG, Winslow MM, Lintault L, Meissner A, Erkeland SJ, Newman J, Bronson RT, Crowley D, Stone JR, Jaenisch R, Sharp PA, Jacks T. Cell. 2008 Mar 7. 132(5):875-86. 10.1016/j.cell.2008.02.019 PubMed 18329372.
Backbone
  Vector backbone: pKS-DTA
  Vector type: Mouse Targeting
  Selectable markers: Neomycin (select with G418) ; none
Growth in bacteria
  Bacterial resistance: Ampicillin, 100 μg/mL
  Growth temperature: 37°C
  Growth strain: DH5alpha
  Growth instructions: DH5alpha
  Copy number: Unknown
Gene/Insert
  Gene/Insert name: microRNA 106a-25 (alt name: Mirn25)
  Species: M. musculus (mouse)
  Insert size (bp): 7367
  Entrez Gene: Mir25 (a.k.a. Mirn25, mir-25, mmu-mir-25)
  Cloning method: Restriction Enzyme
  Sequencing primers: 5′ T3; 3′ T7
Terms and licenses: Academic/Nonprofit Terms; Industry Terms: Not Available to Industry
How to cite: pKS-DTA miR-106b~25 was a gift from Tyler Jacks (Addgene plasmid # 19030 ; http://n2t.net/addgene:19030 ; RRID:Addgene_19030)
