>Addgene plasmid #19030 | pKS-DTA miR-106b~25 | addgene partial sequence | sequence record 24869 | 19030 sequence with M13pUCfor
CGACTCACTTATAGGGCGAATTGGAGCTCCACCGCGGTGGCGGCCGCTCTAGAGGCCGCAATGGCCTTAA
TTAAGTTTAAACGGCCGACTTGGCCGGCCGGCCTCTAGAGGCCCAATGGCCTTAATTAAGTTTAAACGGC
CGACTTGGCCGGCCGGCCTCTAGATGCATGCTCGAGCCCCAGCTGGTTCTTTCCGCCTCAGAAGCCATAG
AGCCCACCGCATCCCCAGCATGCCTGCTATTGTCTTCCCAATCCTCCCCCTTGCTGTCCTGCCCCACCCC
ACCCCCCAGAATAGAATGACACCTACTCAGACAATGCGATGCAATTTCCTCATTTTATTAGGAAAGGACA
GTGGGAGTGGCACCTTCCAGGGTCAAGGAAGGCACGGGGGAGGGGCAAACAACAGATGGCTGGCAACTAG
AAGGCACAGTCGAGGCTGATCAGCGAGCTCTAGGATCTGCATTCCACCACTGCTCCCATTCATCAGTTCC
ATAGGTTGGAATCTAAAATACACAAACAATTAGAATCAGTAGTTTAACACATTATACACTTAAAAATTTT
ATATTTACCTTAGAGCTTTAAATCTCTGTAGGTAGTTTGTCCAATTATGTCACACCACAGAAGTAAGGTT
CCTTCACAAAGAGATCGCCTGACACGATTTCCTGCACAGGCTTGAGCCATATACTCATACATCGCATCTT
GGCCACGTTTTCCACGGGTTTCAAAATTAATCTCAAGTTCTACGCTTACGCTTTCGCCTGTTCCAGTTAT
AATNANTCANGNAAAACCCCCTNCNAAGGAGGTGANCTTACCGNANCCCTC
