>Addgene plasmid #19030 | pKS-DTA miR-106b~25 | addgene partial sequence | sequence record 24870 | 19030 with T3
CCTGTTTCCTGNNTGNCGTGGGCAGGCNTATAGANATCCCTGGGTGTCCATCCTANCTTTCTACCTTGGG
ACAGACTCGCTTGTTTGCCAGGCAGGTGGAACTGTGAGCTTCTGGGAATTGTGTCTCCACTTCCCATCTT
GCTGTAGGGGTTCCAGGATTACAGTCACATGCTGTCACATCTCACTTAATGTGGGTTCCGAGGCTCTAAA
TTGAGATCCTCAGTTGTGCAGCAAGTACTCTACCTGCTGAGCCATCTGCCTAGGCCTAGGTCTGTTTCCT
GACTCTCCCTATCTGAGAACTCTTTACTCTGCAGGCCACAATGCTGTTTGCTGAGCTCACTTACACTCTG
GCCACTGAGGAAGCTGAACGGATCGGTGTAGACCACGTGGCCCGGATGACAGCAACAGGCAGTGGGGAGA
ACTCCACTGGTAAGGGAGGGGAATTCAGTCTTTGGAGGTAGGGGTTGGGTGTGGCCACAGGCCGCCCTTC
ATTTGCCCCATTCCCCTGCAGTGGCTGAACACCTGATAGCTCAGCATAGTGCCATCAAGATGCTGCACAG
CCGTGTGAAGCTCATTTTAGAATATGTCAAGGCCTCTGAAGCAGGTAGGAGAGGTGCCTGTCACTTTGAA
ACATTTTTCCTCTNNNNNAANNNNNNNCCCCCCACNTNNGGGGGNNCCTTCNTGTGTNNNNNNNNAAGAG
GNNGNTNCCNCTTTCAACCATGAGATCCCTGCGGGGAGGGCTATGCCCCTATGTCACTGTCTTCCAGTTT
NTCAGCACTGANCAAGTTTCAAGACAGACTTTTA
